Addgene plasmid #188329: pJJS006
Purpose: PCR template for repair templates to tag a gene with a mNeonGreen and mIAA7 AID degron using homology-directed repair for C. elegans.
Depositing lab: Mike Boxem. Depositing organization: Utrecht University. Publication: The mIAA7 degron improves auxin-mediated degradation in C. elegans. Sepers JJ, Verstappen NHM, Vo AA, Ragle JM, Ruijtenberg S, Ward JD, Boxem M. G3 (Bethesda). 2022 Aug 27. pii: 6677660. doi: 10.1093/g3journal/jkac222. PubMed 36029236.
Backbone
  Vector backbone: pBluescript SK (+)
  Backbone size w/o insert (bp): 2863
  Vector type: Bacterial Expression
Growth in bacteria
  Bacterial resistance: Ampicillin, 100 μg/mL
  Growth temperature: 37°C
  Growth strain: DH5alpha
  Copy number: High Copy
Gene/Insert
  Gene/Insert name: Linker::mNeonGreen::mIAA7
  Species: C. elegans (nematode)
  Insert size (bp): 1152
  Cloning method: Gibson Cloning
  Sequencing primers: 5′ M13 forward; 3′ M13 reverse
Resource information
  A portion of this plasmid was derived from a plasmid made by: mNG origin: pDD346 (Addgene #133311)
Terms and licenses: Academic/Nonprofit Terms; Industry Terms: Not Available to Industry
How to cite: pJJS006 was a gift from Mike Boxem (Addgene plasmid # 188329 ; http://n2t.net/addgene:188329 ; RRID:Addgene_188329)
