[The description below was written by a language model from this plasmid's Addgene catalogue record and pLannotate feature annotations shown in this document.]
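Description:
pJJS006 is a small, high-copy E. coli cloning plasmid built on pBluescript SK (+), about 4.0 kb in total, that serves as a PCR template rather than as an expression vector in its own right. It is maintained through the pUC/ColE1-type origin and selected with ampicillin via the β-lactamase gene and its native promoter. The backbone also carries the usual pBluescript elements: an f1 phage origin, a lacZα fragment interrupted by the cloning site, the lac promoter/operator with its CAP binding site, and flanking T7 and T3 promoters. The M13 forward and reverse sites listed for sequencing bracket the insert.

The roughly 1.15 kb insert, assembled by Gibson cloning between the T7 and T3 promoters, is a Linker::mNeonGreen::mIAA7 cassette. It consists of a linker, the bright, rapidly maturing monomeric green/yellow fluorescent protein mNeonGreen (derived from an earlier C. elegans tagging plasmid), and directly downstream a fragment of Arabidopsis thaliana IAA7 that acts as the mIAA7 auxin-inducible degron. No C. elegans promoter or 3′ UTR is annotated, consistent with the cassette being designed for in-frame insertion into an endogenous locus.

In use, the cassette is amplified to generate repair templates for homology-directed repair in C. elegans. The resulting knock-in both fluorescently labels the protein of interest and makes it susceptible to auxin-triggered degradation. In auxin-inducible degron systems generally, this depletion depends on a co-expressed TIR1 F-box protein, which this plasmid does not supply. The associated work reports that the mIAA7 degron improves auxin-mediated degradation in the worm.
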