Features (pLannotate 1.2.2; 13 found; start..end, strand, type, name):
     33..461     -  rep_origin     f1 ori (sequence partly withheld): f1 bacteriophage origin of replication; arrow indicates direction of (+) strand synthesis
    466..623     -  CDS            lacZα (fragment): LacZα fragment of β-galactosidase; lacZ fragment
    626..644     +  promoter       T7 promoter: promoter for bacteriophage T7 RNA polymerase
    690..1550    +  CDS            mNeonGreen: mNeonGreen is a basic (constitutively fluorescent) green/yellow fluorescent protein published in 2013, derived from Branchiostoma lanceolatum. It is reported to be a very rapidly-maturing monomer with moderate acid sensitivity.
   1548..1814    +  CDS            IAA7 (fragment): IAA7_ARATH - Also known as AXR2. Experimental evidence at protein level: Swiss-Prot protein existence level 1. Aux/IAA proteins are short-lived transcriptional factors that function as repressors of early auxin response genes at low auxin concentrations. Repression is thought to result from the interaction with auxin response factors (ARFs), proteins that bind to the auxin- responsive promoter element (AuxRE). Formation of heterodimers with ARF proteins may alter their ability to modulate early auxin response genes expression. From Arabidopsis thaliana (Mouse-ear cress).
   1830..1848    -  promoter       T3 promoter: promoter for bacteriophage T3 RNA polymerase
   1893..1909    -  protein_bind   lac operator: The lac repressor binds to the lac operator to inhibit transcription in E. coli. This inhibition can be relieved by adding lactose or isopropyl-β-D-thiogalactopyranoside (IPTG). lac repressor encoded by lacI
   1917..1947    -  promoter       lac promoter: promoter for the E. coli lac operon
   1962..1983    -  protein_bind   CAP binding site: CAP binding activates transcription in the presence of cAMP. E. coli catabolite activator protein
   1996..2088    -  CDS            lacI (fragment): lac repressor; lacI; The lac repressor binds to the lac operator to inhibit transcription in E. coli. This inhibition can be relieved by adding lactose or isopropyl-β-D-thiogalactopyranoside (IPTG).
   2271..2859    -  rep_origin     ori: high-copy-number ColE1/pMB1/pBR322/pUC origin of replication
   3030..3890    -  CDS            AmpR: β-lactamase; bla; confers resistance to ampicillin, carbenicillin, and related antibiotics
   3891..3995    -  promoter       AmpR promoter: bla
>Addgene plasmid #188329 | pJJS006 | addgene full sequence | sequence record 370757 | Addgene NGS Result
CACCTAAATTGTAAGCGTTAATATTTTGTTAAAATTCGCGTTAAATTTTTGTTAAATCAGCTCATTTTTT
AACCAATAGGCCGAAATCGGCAAAATCCCTTATAAATCAAAAGAATAGACCGAGATAGGGT
[37 nt withheld, positions 132-168]
AAAGAACGTGGACTCCAACGTCAAAGG
[49 nt withheld, positions 196-244]
T
[91 nt withheld, positions 246-336]
G
[124 nt withheld, positions 338-461]
CCCATTCGCCATTCAGGCTGCGCAACTGTTGGGAAGGGCGATCGGTGCGGGCCTCTTCGCTATTACGCCA
GCTGGCGAAAGGGGGATGTGCTGCAAGGCGATTAAGTTGGGTAACGCCAGGGTTTTCCCAGTCACGACGT
TGTAAAACGACGGCCAGTGAATTGTAATACGACTCACTATAGGGCGAATTGGGGCAGCGGTGGCAGTGGA
GGTACCGGCGGAAGCGGTATGGTCTCCAAGGGAGAGGAGGACAACATGGCCTCCCTCCCAGCCACCCACG
AGCTCCACATCTTCGGATCCATCAACGGAGTCGACTTCGACATGGTCGGACAAGGAACCGGAAACCCAAA
CGACGGATACGAGGAGCTCAACCTCAAGTCCACCAAGGTAAGTTTAAACATATATATACTAACTAACCCT
GATTATTTAAATTTTCAGGGAGACCTCCAATTCTCCCCATGGATCCTCGTCCCACACATCGGATACGGAT
TCCACCAATACCTCCCATACCCAGACGGAATGTCCCCATTCCAAGCCGCCATGGTCGACGGATCCGGATA
CCAAGTCCACCGTACCATGCAATTCGAGGACGGAGCCTCCCTCACCGTCAACTACCGTTACACCTACGAG
GGATCCCACATCAAGGTAAGTTTAAACAGTTCGGTACTAACTAACCATACATATTTAAATTTTCAGGGAG
AGGCCCAAGTCAAGGGAACCGGATTCCCAGCCGACGGACCAGTCATGACCAACTCCCTCACCGCCGCCGA
CTGGTGCCGTTCCAAGAAGACCTACCCAAACGACAAGGTAAGTTTAAACATGATTTTACTAACTAACTAA
TCTGATTTAAATTTTCAGACCATCATCTCCACCTTCAAGTGGTCCTACACCACCGGAAACGGAAAGCGTT
ACCGTTCCACCGCCCGTACCACCTACACCTTCGCCAAGCCAATGGCCGCCAACTACCTCAAGAACCAACC
AATGTACGTCTTCCGTAAGACCGAGCTCAAGCACTCCAAGACCGAGCTCAACTTCAAGGAGTGGCAAAAG
GCCTTCACCGACGTCATGGGAATGGACGAGCTCTACAAGGGATTCTCCGAGACCGTCGACCTCATGCTCA
ACCTCCAATCCAACAAGGAGGGATCCGTCGACCTCAAGAACGTCTCCGCCGTCCCAAAGGAGAAGACCAC
CCTCAAGGTAAGTTTAAACATATATATACTAACTAACCCTGATTATTTAAATTTTCAGGACCCATCCAAG
CCACCAGCCAAGGCCCAAGTCGTCGGATGGCCACCAGTCCGTAACTACCGTAAGAACATGATGACCCAAC
AAAAGACCTCCTCCGCGGTGGAGCTCCAGCTTTTGTTCCCTTTAGTGAGGGTTAATTTCGAGCTTGGCGT
AATCATGGTCATAGCTGTTTCCTGTGTGAAATTGTTATCCGCTCACAATTCCACACAACATACGAGCCGG
AAGCATAAAGTGTAAAGCCTGGGGTGCCTAATGAGTGAGCTAACTCACATTAATTGCGTTGCGCTCACTG
CCCGCTTTCCAGTCGGGAAACCTGTCGTGCCAGCTGCATTAATGAATCGGCCAACGCGCGGGGAGAGGCG
GTTTGCGTATTGGGCGCTCTTCCGCTTCCTCGCTCACTGACTCGCTGCGCTCGGTCGTTCGGCTGCGGCG
AGCGGTATCAGCTCACTCAAAGGCGGTAATACGGTTATCCACAGAATCAGGGGATAACGCAGGAAAGAAC
ATGTGAGCAAAAGGCCAGCAAAAGGCCAGGAACCGTAAAAAGGCCGCGTTGCTGGCGTTTTTCCATAGGC
TCCGCCCCCCTGACGAGCATCACAAAAATCGACGCTCAAGTCAGAGGTGGCGAAACCCGACAGGACTATA
AAGATACCAGGCGTTTCCCCCTGGAAGCTCCCTCGTGCGCTCTCCTGTTCCGACCCTGCCGCTTACCGGA
TACCTGTCCGCCTTTCTCCCTTCGGGAAGCGTGGCGCTTTCTCATAGCTCACGCTGTAGGTATCTCAGTT
CGGTGTAGGTCGTTCGCTCCAAGCTGGGCTGTGTGCACGAACCCCCCGTTCAGCCCGACCGCTGCGCCTT
ATCCGGTAACTATCGTCTTGAGTCCAACCCGGTAAGACACGACTTATCGCCACTGGCAGCAGCCACTGGT
AACAGGATTAGCAGAGCGAGGTATGTAGGCGGTGCTACAGAGTTCTTGAAGTGGTGGCCTAACTACGGCT
ACACTAGAAGAACAGTATTTGGTATCTGCGCTCTGCTGAAGCCAGTTACCTTCGGAAAAAGAGTTGGTAG
CTCTTGATCCGGCAAACAAACCACCGCTGGTAGCGGTGGTTTTTTTGTTTGCAAGCAGCAGATTACGCGC
AGAAAAAAAGGATCTCAAGAAGATCCTTTGATCTTTTCTACGGGGTCTGACGCTCAGTGGAACGAAAACT
CACGTTAAGGGATTTTGGTCATGAGATTATCAAAAAGGATCTTCACCTAGATCCTTTTAAATTAAAAATG
AAGTTTTAAATCAATCTAAAGTATATATGAGTAAACTTGGTCTGACAGTTACCAATGCTTAATCAGTGAG
GCACCTATCTCAGCGATCTGTCTATTTCGTTCATCCATAGTTGCCTGACTCCCCGTCGTGTAGATAACTA
CGATACGGGAGGGCTTACCATCTGGCCCCAGTGCTGCAATGATACCGCGAGACCCACGCTCACCGGCTCC
AGATTTATCAGCAATAAACCAGCCAGCCGGAAGGGCCGAGCGCAGAAGTGGTCCTGCAACTTTATCCGCC
TCCATCCAGTCTATTAATTGTTGCCGGGAAGCTAGAGTAAGTAGTTCGCCAGTTAATAGTTTGCGCAACG
TTGTTGCCATTGCTACAGGCATCGTGGTGTCACGCTCGTCGTTTGGTATGGCTTCATTCAGCTCCGGTTC
CCAACGATCAAGGCGAGTTACATGATCCCCCATGTTGTGCAAAAAAGCGGTTAGCTCCTTCGGTCCTCCG
ATCGTTGTCAGAAGTAAGTTGGCCGCAGTGTTATCACTCATGGTTATGGCAGCACTGCATAATTCTCTTA
CTGTCATGCCATCCGTAAGATGCTTTTCTGTGACTGGTGAGTACTCAACCAAGTCATTCTGAGAATAGTG
TATGCGGCGACCGAGTTGCTCTTGCCCGGCGTCAATACGGGATAATACCGCGCCACATAGCAGAACTTTA
AAAGTGCTCATCATTGGAAAACGTTCTTCGGGGCGAAAACTCTCAAGGATCTTACCGCTGTTGAGATCCA
GTTCGATGTAACCCACTCGTGCACCCAACTGATCTTCAGCATCTTTTACTTTCACCAGCGTTTCTGGGTG
AGCAAAAACAGGAAGGCAAAATGCCGCAAAAAAGGGAATAAGGGCGACACGGAAATGTTGAATACTCATA
CTCTTCCTTTTTCAATATTATTGAAGCATTTATCAGGGTTATTGTCTCATGAGCGGATACATATTTGAAT
GTATTTAGAAAAATAAACAAATAGGGGTTCCGCGCACATTTCCCCGAAAAGTGC
