>Addgene plasmid #188329 | pJJS006 | depositor partial sequence | sequence record 365664 | mIAA7 degron
GGATTCTCCGAGACCGTCGACCTCATGCTCAACCTCCAATCCAACAAGGAGGGATCCGTCGACCTCAAGA
ACGTCTCCGCCGTCCCAAAGGAGAAGACCACCCTCAAGGTAAGTTTAAACATATATATACTAACTAACCC
TGATTATTTAAATTTTCAGGACCCATCCAAGCCACCAGCCAAGGCCCAAGTCGTCGGATGGCCACCAGTC
CGTAACTACCGTAAGAACATGATGACCCAACAAAAGACCTCCTCC
