>Addgene plasmid #188329 | pJJS006 | depositor partial sequence | sequence record 365665 | mNeonGreen
ATGGTCTCCAAGGGAGAGGAGGACAACATGGCCTCCCTCCCAGCCACCCACGAGCTCCACATCTTCGGAT
CCATCAACGGAGTCGACTTCGACATGGTCGGACAAGGAACCGGAAACCCAAACGACGGATACGAGGAGCT
CAACCTCAAGTCCACCAAGGTAAGTTTAAACATATATATACTAACTAACCCTGATTATTTAAATTTTCAG
GGAGACCTCCAATTCTCCCCATGGATCCTCGTCCCACACATCGGATACGGATTCCACCAATACCTCCCAT
ACCCAGACGGAATGTCCCCATTCCAAGCCGCCATGGTCGACGGATCCGGATACCAAGTCCACCGTACCAT
GCAATTCGAGGACGGAGCCTCCCTCACCGTCAACTACCGTTACACCTACGAGGGATCCCACATCAAGGTA
AGTTTAAACAGTTCGGTACTAACTAACCATACATATTTAAATTTTCAGGGAGAGGCCCAAGTCAAGGGAA
CCGGATTCCCAGCCGACGGACCAGTCATGACCAACTCCCTCACCGCCGCCGACTGGTGCCGTTCCAAGAA
GACCTACCCAAACGACAAGGTAAGTTTAAACATGATTTTACTAACTAACTAATCTGATTTAAATTTTCAG
ACCATCATCTCCACCTTCAAGTGGTCCTACACCACCGGAAACGGAAAGCGTTACCGTTCCACCGCCCGTA
CCACCTACACCTTCGCCAAGCCAATGGCCGCCAACTACCTCAAGAACCAACCAATGTACGTCTTCCGTAA
GACCGAGCTCAAGCACTCCAAGACCGAGCTCAACTTCAAGGAGTGGCAAAAGGCCTTCACCGACGTCATG
GGAATGGACGAGCTCTACAAG
